Addgene plasmid #66136: pET11+PCNA3-CYP119
Purpose: Expresses the wild type of CYP119 fused to Sulfolobus solfataricus PCNA3
Depositing lab: Teruyuki Nagamune. Depositing organization: The University of Tokyo. Publication: Electron donation to an archaeal cytochrome P450 is enhanced by PCNA-mediated selective complex formation with foreign redox proteins. Suzuki R, Hirakawa H, Nagamune T. Biotechnol J. 2014 Dec;9(12):1573-81. doi: 10.1002/biot.201400007. Epub 2014 Jul 21. PubMed 24924478.
Backbone
  Vector backbone: pET-11a
  Backbone manufacturer: Novagen
  Backbone size w/o insert (bp): 5639
  Total vector size (bp): 7567
  Vector type: Bacterial Expression
Growth in bacteria
  Bacterial resistance: Ampicillin, 100 μg/mL
  Growth temperature: 37°C
  Growth strain: DH5alpha
  Growth instructions: Supplement with 1% glucose is recommended to suppress leaky expression.
  Copy number: Low Copy
Gene/Insert
  Gene/Insert name: CYP119
  Insert size (bp): 1928
  Entrez Gene: cyp119 (a.k.a. Saci_2081)
  Promoter: T7 promoter
  Tag / fusion protein: Sulfolobus solfataricus PCNA3 (N terminal on insert)
  Cloning method: Restriction Enzyme; 5′ cloning site NdeI (not destroyed); 3′ cloning site BamHI (not destroyed)
  Sequencing primers: 5′ T7; 3′ T7 Terminal
Terms and licenses: Academic/Nonprofit Terms; Industry Terms: Not Available to Industry
Depositor comments: We cloned the CYP119 gene from the cell suspension of S. solfataricus P1 strain (ATCC 35091).
How to cite: pET11+PCNA3-CYP119 was a gift from Teruyuki Nagamune (Addgene plasmid # 66136 ; http://n2t.net/addgene:66136 ; RRID:Addgene_66136)
