[The description below was written by a language model from this plasmid's Addgene catalogue record and pLannotate feature annotations shown in this document.]
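Description:
pET11+PCNA3-CYP119 is a bacterial expression plasmid built on the Novagen pET-11a backbone (7,567 bp in total, with a 1,928 bp insert cloned between intact NdeI and BamHI sites). It is propagated in E. coli under ampicillin selection from the bla gene. Replication depends on a pBR322-type ColE1 origin accompanied by the bom region and the rop gene, which keeps the plasmid at low copy number, as the record states. The scattered tetracycline-resistance fragments and the tet promoter are non-functional remnants of the pBR322 ancestry of the pET backbone.

The payload is a single open reading frame in which Sulfolobus (Saccharolobus) solfataricus PCNA3, one subunit of the archaeal heterotrimeric sliding clamp, is fused to the N-terminus of wild-type CYP119, a thermophilic archaeal cytochrome P450, with a short linker region between the two annotated coding segments. Transcription is driven by a T7 promoter with an adjacent lac operator, followed by the T7 gene 10 ribosome binding site and ended by the T7 terminator. The plasmid-borne lacI gene supplies repressor, so expression is IPTG-inducible in hosts that provide T7 RNA polymerase. The small SET1 fragment annotated after CYP119 is probably residual T7 gene 10-derived backbone sequence rather than a deliberate tag.

The depositor reports cloning CYP119 from S. solfataricus P1, whereas the gene entry and annotation assign it to S. acidocaldarius. The associated publication title indicates that the fusion is used to exploit selective PCNA subunit assembly, bringing CYP119 together with foreign redox partner proteins to enhance electron donation to the P450.
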