Features (pLannotate 1.2.2; 20 found; start..end, strand, type, name):
    104..208     +  promoter       AmpR promoter: bla
    209..1069    +  CDS            AmpR: β-lactamase; bla; confers resistance to ampicillin, carbenicillin, and related antibiotics
   1240..1828    +  rep_origin     ori: high-copy-number ColE1/pMB1/pBR322/pUC origin of replication
   2014..2156    -  misc_feature   bom: basis of mobility region from pBR322
   2258..2449    -  CDS            rop: Rop protein, which maintains plasmids at low copy number; rop
   2466..2846    +  CDS            YPB1_ECOLX: Protein predicted: Swiss-Prot protein existence level 4. From Escherichia coli.
   3088..3712    -  CDS            TcR (fragment): tetracycline efflux protein; tet; confers resistance to tetracycline
   3727..3748    -  protein_bind   CAP binding site: CAP binding activates transcription in the presence of cAMP. E. coli catabolite activator protein
   3761..4843    -  CDS            lacI: lac repressor; lacI; The lac repressor binds to the lac operator to inhibit transcription in E. coli. This inhibition can be relieved by adding lactose or isopropyl-β-D-thiogalactopyranoside (IPTG).
   4844..4921    -  promoter       lacI promoter: lacI
   4929..5208    -  CDS            TcR (fragment): tetracycline efflux protein; tet; confers resistance to tetracycline
   5230..5248    +  promoter       T7 promoter: promoter for bacteriophage T7 RNA polymerase
   5249..5273    +  protein_bind   lac operator: The lac repressor binds to the lac operator to inhibit transcription in E. coli. This inhibition can be relieved by adding lactose or isopropyl-β-D-thiogalactopyranoside (IPTG). lac repressor encoded by lacI
   5288..5310    +  RBS            RBS: efficient ribosome binding site from bacteriophage T7 gene 10 (Olins and Rangwala, 1989)
   5363..6094    +  CDS            pcn3: PCNA3_SACS2 - Also known as pcnA-1. Experimental evidence at protein level: Swiss-Prot protein existence level 1. One of the sliding clamp subunits that acts as a moving platform for DNA processing. Responsible for tethering the catalytic subunit of DNA polymerase to DNA during high-speed replication. DNA polymerase I, DNA ligase and the flap endonuclease may be constitutively associated with the PCNA heterotrimer forming a scanning complex able to couple DNA synthesis and Okazaki fragment maturation. Heterotrimer stimulates the Holliday junction resolvase Hjc. From Saccharolobus solfataricus
   6134..7237    +  CDS            cyp119: CP119_SULAC - Experimental evidence at protein level: Swiss-Prot protein existence level 1. The endogenous substrate is not known. In vitro, catalyzes the H(2)O(2)-dependent epoxidation of styrene, cis-beta-methylstyrene, and cis-stilbene with retention of stereochemistry. Is able to use cumene hydroperoxide (CHP) or tert-butyl hydroperoxide (TBHP) instead of H(2)O(2) as the electron acceptor. Can also hydroxylate fatty acids such as lauric acid. From Sulfolobus acidocaldarius (strain ATCC 33909 / DSM 639 / JCM 8929 / NBRC 15157 / NCIMB 11770).
   7251..7300    +  CDS            SET1 (fragment): solubility-enhancement tag derived from T7 phage gene 10B
   7308..7355    +  terminator     T7 terminator: transcription terminator for bacteriophage T7 RNA polymerase
   7378..7482    -  CDS            TcR (fragment): tetracycline efflux protein; tet; confers resistance to tetracycline
   7530..7558    -  promoter       tet promoter: E. coli promoter for tetracycline efflux protein gene
>Addgene plasmid #66136 | pET11+PCNA3-CYP119 | depositor full sequence | sequence record 112683 | pET11+PCNA3-CYP119 sequence 7567 bps
TTCTTGAAGACGAAAGGGCCTCGTGATACGCCTATTTTTATAGGTTAATGTCATGATAATAATGGTTTCT
TAGACGTCAGGTGGCACTTTTCGGGGAAATGTGCGCGGAACCCCTATTTGTTTATTTTTCTAAATACATT
CAAATATGTATCCGCTCATGAGACAATAACCCTGATAAATGCTTCAATAATATTGAAAAAGGAAGAGTAT
GAGTATTCAACATTTCCGTGTCGCCCTTATTCCCTTTTTTGCGGCATTTTGCCTTCCTGTTTTTGCTCAC
CCAGAAACGCTGGTGAAAGTAAAAGATGCTGAAGATCAGTTGGGTGCACGAGTGGGTTACATCGAACTGG
ATCTCAACAGCGGTAAGATCCTTGAGAGTTTTCGCCCCGAAGAACGTTTTCCAATGATGAGCACTTTTAA
AGTTCTGCTATGTGGCGCGGTATTATCCCGTGTTGACGCCGGGCAAGAGCAACTCGGTCGCCGCATACAC
TATTCTCAGAATGACTTGGTTGAGTACTCACCAGTCACAGAAAAGCATCTTACGGATGGCATGACAGTAA
GAGAATTATGCAGTGCTGCCATAACCATGAGTGATAACACTGCGGCCAACTTACTTCTGACAACGATCGG
AGGACCGAAGGAGCTAACCGCTTTTTTGCACAACATGGGGGATCATGTAACTCGCCTTGATCGTTGGGAA
CCGGAGCTGAATGAAGCCATACCAAACGACGAGCGTGACACCACGATGCCTGCAGCAATGGCAACAACGT
TGCGCAAACTATTAACTGGCGAACTACTTACTCTAGCTTCCCGGCAACAATTAATAGACTGGATGGAGGC
GGATAAAGTTGCAGGACCACTTCTGCGCTCGGCCCTTCCGGCTGGCTGGTTTATTGCTGATAAATCTGGA
GCCGGTGAGCGTGGGTCTCGCGGTATCATTGCAGCACTGGGGCCAGATGGTAAGCCCTCCCGTATCGTAG
TTATCTACACGACGGGGAGTCAGGCAACTATGGATGAACGAAATAGACAGATCGCTGAGATAGGTGCCTC
ACTGATTAAGCATTGGTAACTGTCAGACCAAGTTTACTCATATATACTTTAGATTGATTTAAAACTTCAT
TTTTAATTTAAAAGGATCTAGGTGAAGATCCTTTTTGATAATCTCATGACCAAAATCCCTTAACGTGAGT
TTTCGTTCCACTGAGCGTCAGACCCCGTAGAAAAGATCAAAGGATCTTCTTGAGATCCTTTTTTTCTGCG
CGTAATCTGCTGCTTGCAAACAAAAAAACCACCGCTACCAGCGGTGGTTTGTTTGCCGGATCAAGAGCTA
CCAACTCTTTTTCCGAAGGTAACTGGCTTCAGCAGAGCGCAGATACCAAATACTGTCCTTCTAGTGTAGC
CGTAGTTAGGCCACCACTTCAAGAACTCTGTAGCACCGCCTACATACCTCGCTCTGCTAATCCTGTTACC
AGTGGCTGCTGCCAGTGGCGATAAGTCGTGTCTTACCGGGTTGGACTCAAGACGATAGTTACCGGATAAG
GCGCAGCGGTCGGGCTGAACGGGGGGTTCGTGCACACAGCCCAGCTTGGAGCGAACGACCTACACCGAAC
TGAGATACCTACAGCGTGAGCTATGAGAAAGCGCCACGCTTCCCGAAGGGAGAAAGGCGGACAGGTATCC
GGTAAGCGGCAGGGTCGGAACAGGAGAGCGCACGAGGGAGCTTCCAGGGGGAAACGCCTGGTATCTTTAT
AGTCCTGTCGGGTTTCGCCACCTCTGACTTGAGCGTCGATTTTTGTGATGCTCGTCAGGGGGGCGGAGCC
TATGGAAAAACGCCAGCAACGCGGCCTTTTTACGGTTCCTGGCCTTTTGCTGGCCTTTTGCTCACATGTT
CTTTCCTGCGTTATCCCCTGATTCTGTGGATAACCGTATTACCGCCTTTGAGTGAGCTGATACCGCTCGC
CGCAGCCGAACGACCGAGCGCAGCGAGTCAGTGAGCGAGGAAGCGGAAGAGCGCCTGATGCGGTATTTTC
TCCTTACGCATCTGTGCGGTATTTCACACCGCATATATGGTGCACTCTCAGTACAATCTGCTCTGATGCC
GCATAGTTAAGCCAGTATACACTCCGCTATCGCTACGTGACTGGGTCATGGCTGCGCCCCGACACCCGCC
AACACCCGCTGACGCGCCCTGACGGGCTTGTCTGCTCCCGGCATCCGCTTACAGACAAGCTGTGACCGTC
TCCGGGAGCTGCATGTGTCAGAGGTTTTCACCGTCATCACCGAAACGCGCGAGGCAGCTGCGGTAAAGCT
CATCAGCGTGGTCGTGAAGCGATTCACAGATGTCTGCCTGTTCATCCGCGTCCAGCTCGTTGAGTTTCTC
CAGAAGCGTTAATGTCTGGCTTCTGATAAAGCGGGCCATGTTAAGGGCGGTTTTTTCCTGTTTGGTCACT
GATGCCTCCGTGTAAGGGGGATTTCTGTTCATGGGGGTAATGATACCGATGAAACGAGAGAGGATGCTCA
CGATACGGGTTACTGATGATGAACATGCCCGGTTACTGGAACGTTGTGAGGGTAAACAACTGGCGGTATG
GATGCGGCGGGACCAGAGAAAAATCACTCAGGGTCAATGCCAGCGCTTCGTTAATACAGATGTAGGTGTT
CCACAGGGTAGCCAGCAGCATCCTGCGATGCAGATCCGGAACATAATGGTGCAGGGCGCTGACTTCCGCG
TTTCCAGACTTTACGAAACACGGAAACCGAAGACCATTCATGTTGTTGCTCAGGTCGCAGACGTTTTGCA
GCAGCAGTCGCTTCACGTTCGCTCGCGTATCGGTGATTCATTCTGCTAACCAGTAAGGCAACCCCGCCAG
CCTAGCCGGGTCCTCAACGACAGGAGCACGATCATGCGCACCCGTGGCCAGGACCCAACGCTGCCCGAGA
TGCGCCGCGTGCGGCTGCTGGAGATGGCGGACGCGATGGATATGTTCTGCCAAGGGTTGGTTTGCGCATT
CACAGTTCTCCGCAAGAATTGATTGGCTCCAATTCTTGGAGTGGTGAATCCGTTAGCGAGGTGCCGCCGG
CTTCCATTCAGGTCGAGGTGGCCCGGCTCCATGCACCGCGACGCAACGCGGGGAGGCAGACAAGGTATAG
GGCGGCGCCTACAATCCATGCCAACCCGTTCCATGTGCTCGCCGAGGCGGCATAAATCGCCGTGACGATC
AGCGGTCCAGTGATCGAAGTTAGGCTGGTAAGAGCCGCGAGCGATCCTTGAAGCTGTCCCTGATGGTCGT
CATCTACCTGCCTGGACAGCATGGCCTGCAACGCGGGCATCCCGATGCCGCCGGAAGCGAGAAGAATCAT
AATGGGGAAGGCCATCCAGCCTCGCGTCGCGAACGCCAGCAAGACGTAGCCCAGCGCGTCGGCCGCCATG
CCGGCGATAATGGCCTGCTTCTCGCCGAAACGTTTGGTGGCGGGACCAGTGACGAAGGCTTGAGCGAGGG
CGTGCAAGATTCCGAATACCGCAAGCGACAGGCCGATCATCGTCGCGCTCCAGCGAAAGCGGTCCTCGCC
GAAAATGACCCAGAGCGCTGCCGGCACCTGTCCTACGAGTTGCATGATAAAGAAGACAGTCATAAGTGCG
GCGACGATAGTCATGCCCCGCGCCCACCGGAAGGAGCTGACTGGGTTGAAGGCTCTCAAGGGCATCGGTC
GAGATCCCGGTGCCTAATGAGTGAGCTAACTTACATTAATTGCGTTGCGCTCACTGCCCGCTTTCCAGTC
GGGAAACCTGTCGTGCCAGCTGCATTAATGAATCGGCCAACGCGCGGGGAGAGGCGGTTTGCGTATTGGG
CGCCAGGGTGGTTTTTCTTTTCACCAGTGAGACGGGCAACAGCTGATTGCCCTTCACCGCCTGGCCCTGA
GAGAGTTGCAGCAAGCGGTCCACGCTGGTTTGCCCCAGCAGGCGAAAATCCTGTTTGATGGTGGTTAACG
GCGGGATATAACATGAGCTGTCTTCGGTATCGTCGTATCCCACTACCGAGATATCCGCACCAACGCGCAG
CCCGGACTCGGTAATGGCGCGCATTGCGCCCAGCGCCATCTGATCGTTGGCAACCAGCATCGCAGTGGGA
ACGATGCCCTCATTCAGCATTTGCATGGTTTGTTGAAAACCGGACATGGCACTCCAGTCGCCTTCCCGTT
CCGCTATCGGCTGAATTTGATTGCGAGTGAGATATTTATGCCAGCCAGCCAGACGCAGACGCGCCGAGAC
AGAACTTAATGGGCCCGCTAACAGCGCGATTTGCTGGTGACCCAATGCGACCAGATGCTCCACGCCCAGT
CGCGTACCGTCTTCATGGGAGAAAATAATACTGTTGATGGGTGTCTGGTCAGAGACATCAAGAAATAACG
CCGGAACATTAGTGCAGGCAGCTTCCACAGCAATGGCATCCTGGTCATCCAGCGGATAGTTAATGATCAG
CCCACTGACGCGTTGCGCGAGAAGATTGTGCACCGCCGCTTTACAGGCTTCGACGCCGCTTCGTTCTACC
ATCGACACCACCACGCTGGCACCCAGTTGATCGGCGCGAGATTTAATCGCCGCGACAATTTGCGACGGCG
CGTGCAGGGCCAGACTGGAGGTGGCAACGCCAATCAGCAACGACTGTTTGCCCGCCAGTTGTTGTGCCAC
GCGGTTGGGAATGTAATTCAGCTCCGCCATCGCCGCTTCCACTTTTTCCCGCGTTTTCGCAGAAACGTGG
CTGGCCTGGTTCACCACGCGGGAAACGGTCTGATAAGAGACACCGGCATACTCTGCGACATCGTATAACG
TTACTGGTTTCACATTCACCACCCTGAATTGACTCTCTTCCGGGCGCTATCATGCCATACCGCGAAAGGT
TTTGCGCCATTCGATGGTGTCCGGGATCTCGACGCTCTCCCTTATGCGACTCCTGCATTAGGAAGCAGCC
CAGTAGTAGGTTGAGGCCGTTGAGCACCGCCGCCGCAAGGAATGGTGCATGCAAGGAGATGGCGCCCAAC
AGTCCCCCGGCCACGGGGCCTGCCACCATACCCACGCCGAAACAAGCGCTCATGAGCCCGAAGTGGCGAG
CCCGATCTTCCCCATCGGTGATGTCGGCGATATAGGCGCCAGCAACCGCACCTGTGGCGCCGGTGATGCC
GGCCACGATGCGTCCGGCGTAGAGGATCGAGATCTCGATCCCGCGAAATTAATACGACTCACTATAGGGG
AATTGTGAGCGGATAACAATTCCCCTCTAGAAATAATTTTGTTTAACTTTAAGAAGGAGATATACATATG
ATCTACCTGAAATCTTTCGAACGTAACATCCGCCTGATCAATATGAAAGTGGTTTACGATGATGTTCGTG
TGCTGAAAGATATTATCCAGGCGCTGGCCCGCCTGGTTGATGAAGCCGTGCTGAAATTCAAACAGGATAG
CGTTGAACTGGTGGCACTGGATCGTGCGCATATTAGCCTGATCTCTGTTAACCTGCCGCGCGAAATGTTC
AAAGAATACGATGTGAACGATGAATTTAAATTCGGTTTCAACACCCAGTACCTGATGAAAATCCTGAAAG
TTGCAAAACGTAAAGAAGCCATTGAAATCGCAAGTGAAAGCCCGGATAGTGTGATTATCAACATTATCGG
CAGCACCAATCGTGAATTTAACGTTCGCAATCTGGAAGTGTCTGAACAGGAAATTCCGGAAATCAACCTG
CAGTTCGATATTAGTGCGACGATCAGCTCTGATGGTTTTAAAAGTGCCATCAGCGAAGTTTCTACCGTGA
CGGATAATGTGGTTGTGGAAGGTCACGAAGATCGCATTCTGATCAAAGCAGAAGGCGAAAGCGAAGTTGA
AGTGGAATTTTCTAAAGATACCGGCGGTCTGCAGGATCTGGAATTTAGTAAAGAAAGCAAAAATTCTTAC
AGTGCGGAATACCTGGATGATGTTCTGTCTCTGACGAAACTGAGTGATTACGTGAAAATCAGCTTCGGCA
ACCAGAAACCGCTGCAGCTGTTTTTCAATATGGAAGGCGGTGGCAAAGTTACGTACCTGCTGGCGCCGAA
AGTGGGCGGTAGCATGACGACTGAAACCATACAAAGCAACGCCATGTATGACTGGTTTAGTGAGATGAGA
AAGAAAGACCCAGTGTATTATGACGGAAACATTTGGCAGGTGTTTTCCTATAGGTACACAAAGGAGGTTT
TAAACAACTTTTCGAAATTCTCCTCAGATCTTACAGGTTACCACGAAAGGCTTGAGGACCTAAGGAACGG
TAAAATAAGGTTCGACATCCCCACTAGGTATACCATGCTGACCTCAGATCCCCCTCTCCATGATGAGTTA
AGATCAATGTCAGCAGATATATTCTCGCCTCAAAAGCTACAGACACTTGAGACATTTATTAGGGAGACCA
CCAGAAGCCTATTAGACTCAATTGACCCTAGGGAAGACGACATAGTGAAGAAGTTAGCTGTTCCACTACC
AATAATAGTTATCTCAAAAATATTGGGTCTCCCAATTGAAGATAAGGAGAAGTTCAAAGAGTGGTCAGAC
TTAGTCGCATTCAGGTTGGGTAAGCCTGGAGAAATATTTGAGCTAGGTAAGAAGTACCTTGAGTTAATAG
GTTATGTGAAGGATCATCTAAATTCAGGGACCGAAGTGGTCAGCAGAGTTGTCAACTCAAACCTCTCAGA
CATAGAGAAACTCGGATACATTATTTTACTTCTCATAGCGGGTAATGAGACTACAACTAACTTAATATCA
AACTCTGTTATTGACTTCACTAGGTTTAACCTGTGGCAGAGGATAAGGGAAGAGAACCTCTACCTTAAGG
CTATCGAAGAGGCTTTAAGGTATTCTCCTCCTGTGATGAGGACTGTAAGAAAGACTAAGGAAAGAGTGAA
ATTGGGTGATCAGACTATTGAAGAGGGAGAGTACGTTAGAGTATGGATAGCCTCAGCAAACAGGGACGAG
GAGGTGTTTCATGACGGAGAGAAGTTCATCCCTGACAGGAATCCGAACCCACACTTAAGCTTTGGGTCTG
GAATACATCTGTGTTTAGGTGCTCCTTTGGCTAGATTAGAGGCAAGAATAGCAATTGAGGAATTTTCAAA
AAGGTTTAGGCACATTGAGATATTGGATACTGAAAAAGTTCCAAATGAAGTGCTGAATGGTTATAAGAGA
CTAGTGGTCAGGTTGAAGAGTAATGAATAATAAGGATCCGGCTGCTAACAAAGCCCGAAAGGAAGCTGAG
TTGGCTGCTGCCACCGCTGAGCAATAACTAGCATAACCCCTTGGGGCCTCTAAACGGGTCTTGAGGGGTT
TTTTGCTGAAAGGAGGAACTATATCCGGATATCCCGCAAGAGGCCCGGCAGTACCGGCATAACCAAGCCT
ATGCCTACAGCATCCAGGGTGACGGTGCCGAGGATGACGATGAGCGCATTGTTAGATTTCATACACGGTG
CCTGACTGCGTTAGCAATTTAACTGTGATAAACTACCGCATTAAAGCTTATCGATGATAAGCTGTCAAAC
ATGAGAA
