>Addgene plasmid #66136 | pET11+PCNA3-CYP119 | addgene partial sequence | sequence record 117614 | T7term 5'-GCTAGTTATTGCTCAGCGG-3'
TTATTATTCATTACTCTTCAACCTGACCACTAGTCTCTTATAACCATTCAGCACTTCATTTGGAACTTTT
TCAGTATCCAATATCTCAATGTGCCTAAACCTTTTTGAAAATTCCTCAATTGCTATTCTTGCCTCTAATC
TAGCCAAAGGAGCACCTAAACACAGATGTATTCCAGACCCAAAGCTTAAGTGTGGGTTCGGATTCCTGTC
AGGGATGAACTTCTCTCCGTCATGAAACACCTCCTCGTCCCTGTTTGCTGAGGCTATCCATACTCTAACG
TACTCTCCCTCTTCAATAGTCTGATCACCCAATTTCACTCTTTCCTTAGTCTTTCTTACAGTCCTCATCA
CAGGAGGAGAATACCTTAAAGCCTCTTCGATAGCCTTAAGGTAGAGGTTCTCTTCCCTTATCCTCTGCCA
CAGGTTAAACCTAGTGAAGTCAATAACAGAGTTTGATATTAAGTTAGTTGTAGTCTCATTACCCGCTATG
AGAAGTAAAATAATGTATCCGAGTTTCTCTATGTCTGAGAGGTTTGAGTTGACAACTCTGCTGACCACTT
CGGTCCCTGAATTTAGATGATCCTTCACATAACCTATTAACTCAAGGTACTTCTTACCTAGCTCAAATAT
TTCTCCAGGCTTACCCAACCTGAATGCGACTAAGTCTGACCACTCTTTGAACTTCTCCTTATCTTCAATT
GGGAGACCCAATATTTTTGAGATAACTATTATTGGTAGTGGAACAGCTAACTTCTTCACTATGTCGTCTT
CCCTAGGGTCAATTGAGTCTAATAGGCTTCTGGTGGTCTCCCTAATAAATGTCTCAAGTGTCTGTAGCTT
TTGAGGCGAGAATATATCTGCTGACATTGATCTTAACTCATCATGGAGAGGGGGATCTGAGGTCAGCATG
GTATACCTAGTGGGGATGTCGAACCTTATTTTACCGTTCCTTAGGTCCTCAAGCCTTTCGTGGTAA
