>Addgene plasmid #66136 | pET11+PCNA3-CYP119 | addgene partial sequence | sequence record 118250 | pBRrevBam 5'-GGTGATGTCGGCGATATAGG-3'
CCGGCCACGATGCGTCCGGCGTAGAGGATCGAGATCTCGATCCCGCGAAATTAATACGACTCACTATAGG
GGAATTGTGAGCGGATAACAATTCCCCTCTAGAAATAATTTTGTTTAACTTTAAGAAGGAGATATACATA
TGATCTACCTGAAATCTTTCGAACGTAACATCCGCCTGATCAATATGAAAGTGGTTTACGATGATGTTCG
TGTGCTGAAAGATATTATCCAGGCGCTGGCCCGCCTGGTTGATGAAGCCGTGCTGAAATTCAAACAGGAT
AGCGTTGAACTGGTGGCACTGGATCGTGCGCATATTAGCCTGATCTCTGTTAACCTGCCGCGCGAAATGT
TCAAAGAATACGATGTGAACGATGAATTTAAATTCGGTTTCAACACCCAGTACCTGATGAAAATCCTGAA
AGTTGCAAAACGTAAAGAAGCCATTGAAATCGCAAGTGAAAGCCCGGATAGTGTGATTATCAACATTATC
GGCAGCACCAATCGTGAATTTAACGTTCGCAATCTGGAAGTGTCTGAACAGGAAATTCCGGAAATCAACC
TGCAGTTCGATATTAGTGCGACGATCAGCTCTGATGGTTTTAAAAGTGCCATCAGCGAAGTTTCTACCGT
GACGGATAATGTGGTTGTGGAAGGTCACGAAGATCGCATTCTGATCAAAGCAGAAGGCGAAAGCGAAGTT
GAAGTGGAATTTTCTAAAGATACCGGCGGTCTGCAGGATCTGGAATTTAGTAAAGAAAGCAAAAATTCTT
ACAGTGCGGAATACCTGGATGATGTTCTGTCTCTGACGAAACTGAGTGATTACGTGAAAATCAGCTTCGG
CAACCAGAAACCGCTGCAGCTGTTTTTCAATATGGAAGGCGGTGGCAAAGTTACGTACCTGCTGGCGCCG
AAAGTGGGCGGTAGCATGACGACTGAAACCATACAAAGCAACGCCATGTATGACTGGTTTAGTGAGATGA
GAAAGAAAGACCCAGTGTATTATGACGGAAACATTTGGCAGGTGTTTTCCTATAGGTACACAAAGGAGGT
TTTAAACAACTTTTCGAAATTCTCCTCAGATCTTACAGGTTACCACGAAAGGCTTGAGGAC
